>Addgene plasmid #28188 | SF-1 shRNA #3 | addgene partial sequence | sequence record 34542 | 28188 with CMV-F
GAGCTGGTTTAGTGAACCGTGGATCCTCAATGAGAAGGTTGTTGCGGTTGATATCCGCCGCAACAACCTT
CTCATTGACGCTTAAGAATAAAGGATCTTTTATTTTCATTGGATCTGTGTGTTGGTTTTTTGTGTGCGGC
CGCCCTCGACTGTGCCTTCTAGAAGACAATAGCAGGCATGCTGGGGATGCGGTGGGCTCTATGGCTTCTG
AGGCGGAAAGAACCAGCTGGGGCTCTAGGGGGTATCCCC
[124 nt withheld, positions 250-373]
C
[91 nt withheld, positions 375-465]
A
[49 nt withheld, positions 467-515]
CCTTTGACGTTGGAGTCCACGTTCTTT
[37 nt withheld, positions 543-579]
ACCCTATCTCGGTCTATTCTTTTGATTTATAAGGGATTTTGCCGATTTCGGCCTATTGGTTAAA
