[The description below was written by a language model from this plasmid's Addgene catalogue record.]
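Description:
SF-1 shRNA #3 is a mammalian RNA interference plasmid built on the commercial pRNAT-CMV3.1/Neo backbone (about 6.5 kb without insert). It carries a short hairpin RNA directed against mouse Nr5a1, the gene encoding steroidogenic factor 1 (SF-1, also known as Ad4BP or Ftz-F1), a nuclear receptor that controls gene expression in adrenal and gonadal steroidogenic cells. The hairpin was inserted by restriction enzyme cloning. The "#3" in the name suggests it is one of several hairpins made against the same transcript. The plasmid is propagated in E. coli as a high-copy construct under ampicillin selection.

The record does not explicitly list the promoter driving the hairpin. However, the backbone name and the use of a CMV forward sequencing primer indicate that the shRNA cassette sits downstream of a CMV promoter. The backbone also supplies a cGFP reporter, catalogued as a C-terminal tag on the backbone. Because the insert is a hairpin rather than a protein-coding sequence, this reporter is best understood as a fluorescent marker for identifying transfected cells, not as a fusion partner. The "Neo" designation implies a neomycin resistance cassette for G418 selection of stably transfected mammalian cells, although the catalogue fields do not list a mammalian selection marker. No feature table is provided, so the exact arrangement of these elements cannot be confirmed from the record.

The associated publication examines the contributions of Sp1 and SF-1 to Adcy4 expression in Y1 mouse adrenal cells. This fits use of the plasmid to knock down endogenous SF-1 and assess the effect on target gene expression.
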