Addgene plasmid #28188: SF-1 shRNA #3
Depositing lab: Bernard Schimmer. Depositing organization: University of Toronto. Publication: Contributions of specificity protein-1 and steroidogenic factor 1 to Adcy4 expression in Y1 mouse adrenal cells. Rui X, Tsao J, Scheys JO, Hammer GD, Schimmer BP. Endocrinology. 2008 Jul . 149(7):3668-78. 10.1210/en.2008-0203 PubMed 18388192.
Backbone
  Vector backbone: pRNAT-CMV3.1/Neo
  Backbone manufacturer: Genscript
  Backbone size w/o insert (bp): 6478
  Vector type: Mammalian Expression, RNAi
Growth in bacteria
  Bacterial resistance: Ampicillin, 100 μg/mL
  Growth temperature: 37°C
  Growth strain: DH5alpha
  Copy number: High Copy
Gene/Insert
  Gene/Insert name: Nr5a1 shRNA (alt name: Nr5a1)
  Species: M. musculus (mouse)
  Entrez Gene: Nr5a1 (a.k.a. Ad4BP, ELP, ELP-3, Ftz-F1, Ftzf1, SF-1, SF1, STF-1)
  Tag / fusion protein: cGFP (C terminal on backbone)
  Cloning method: Restriction Enzyme
  Sequencing primers: 5′ CMV-F; 3′ TAGAAGGCACAGTCGAGG
Terms and licenses: Academic/Nonprofit Terms; Industry Terms: Not Available to Industry
Depositor comments: shRNA #3 sequence: GATCCTCAATGAGAAGGTTGTTGCGGTTGATATCCGCCGCAACAACCTTCTCATTGACGC
How to cite: SF-1 shRNA #3 was a gift from Bernard Schimmer (Addgene plasmid # 28188 ; http://n2t.net/addgene:28188 ; RRID:Addgene_28188)
